Addgene plasmid #48485: pFUSB4_CTCC
Depositing lab: Stephen Ekker. Depositing organization: Mayo Foundation for Medical Education and Research. Publication: High Efficiency In Vivo Genome Engineering with a Simplified 15-RVD GoldyTALEN Design. Ma AC, Lee HB, Clark KJ, Ekker SC. PLoS One. 2013 May 29;8(5):e65259. doi: 10.1371/journal.pone.0065259. Print 2013. PubMed 23734242.
Backbone
  Vector backbone: pFUS_B4
  Vector type: Mammalian Expression, TALEN
Growth in bacteria
  Bacterial resistance: Spectinomycin, 50 μg/mL
  Growth temperature: 37°C
  Growth strain: Top10
  Copy number: Unknown
Gene/Insert
  Gene/Insert name: RVD sequence: HD NG HD HD
  Species: Synthetic
  Cloning method: Unknown
  Sequencing primers: 5′ ttgatgcctggcagttccct; 3′ cgaaccgaacaggcttatgt
Terms and licenses: Academic/Nonprofit Terms; Industry Terms: Not Available to Industry
Depositor comments: Plasmid was created using Golden Gate cloning.
How to cite: pFUSB4_CTCC was a gift from Stephen Ekker (Addgene plasmid # 48485 ; http://n2t.net/addgene:48485 ; RRID:Addgene_48485)
