[The description below was written by a language model from this plasmid's Addgene catalogue record and pLannotate feature annotations shown in this document.]
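Description:
pFUSB4_CTCC is a small (about 2.9 kb) bacterial intermediate plasmid for Golden Gate assembly of TALE nuclease repeat arrays. It is built on the pFUS_B4 array backbone and carries a pre-assembled synthetic block of four TALE repeats. Their repeat-variable diresidues (RVDs) are HD NG HD HD, which under the standard TALE code recognise the bases C, T, C and C, hence the plasmid name. The repository lists it under mammalian expression and TALEN vector types. However, the annotated sequence shows no eukaryotic promoter, nuclease domain or polyadenylation signal, so the plasmid looks like a cloning module, not an expression construct in its own right. The repeat block was not recognised by the automated annotation. It presumably lies in the unannotated stretch between the residual lacZα fragment and the resistance region, but the record does not give its position.

The plasmid replicates in E. coli from a high-copy ColE1/pUC-type origin. Selection uses an aadA (SmR) aminoglycoside adenylyltransferase gene that confers spectinomycin and streptomycin resistance. Fragments of a class 1 integron Pc promoter and a gentamicin acetyltransferase gene lie just upstream of it, apparently remnants of the integron-derived cassette from which the marker came. Short lacZα and lacI fragments are also present, with rrnB T1 and T2 terminators near the cloning region. The truncated lacZα is consistent with the repeat array having replaced a blue/white screening cassette.

The associated publication describes a simplified 15-RVD GoldyTALEN design for in vivo genome engineering. A ready-made four-repeat module like this one would be combined with other array pieces and a final repeat in a second Golden Gate step, which builds the full TALEN in a destination backbone.
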