Features (pLannotate 1.2.2; 8 found; start..end, strand, type, name):
      3..39      -  CDS            lacZα (fragment): LacZα fragment of β-galactosidase; lacZ fragment
    596..619     +  promoter       Pc promoter (fragment): intI1 (promoter lies within the coding sequence); class 1 integron promoter
    795..851     +  CDS            GmR (fragment): gentamycin acetyltransferase; aacC1; confers resistance to gentamycin
    858..1649    +  CDS            SmR: aminoglycoside adenylyltransferase (Murphy, 1985); aadA; confers resistance to spectinomycin and streptomycin
   1742..2330    +  rep_origin     ori: high-copy-number ColE1/pMB1/pBR322/pUC origin of replication
   2513..2605    +  CDS            lacI (fragment): lac repressor; lacI; The lac repressor binds to the lac operator to inhibit transcription in E. coli. This inhibition can be relieved by adding lactose or isopropyl-β-D-thiogalactopyranoside (IPTG).
   2660..2687    -  terminator     rrnB T2 terminator: transcription terminator T2 from the E. coli rrnB gene
   2819..2862    +  terminator     rrnB T1 terminator: Escherichia coli rrnB; transcription terminator T1 from the E. coli rrnB gene
>Addgene plasmid #48485 | pFUSB4_CTCC | depositor full sequence | sequence record 70185 | Full Sequence
ATGTTTTCCCAGTCACGACGTTGTAAAACGACGGCCAGTCTTAAGCGTCTCATGGCCTGACCCCGGACCA
AGTGGTGGCCTATCGCCAGCCACGATGGCGGCAAGCAAGCGCTCGAAACGGTGCAGCGGCTGTTGCCGGT
GCTGTGCCAGGACCATGGCCTGACCCCGGACCAAGTGGTGGCTATCGCCAGCAACGGTGGCGGCAAGCAA
GCGCTCGAAACGGTGCAGCGGCTGTTGCCGGTGCTGTGCCAGGACCATGGCCTGACTCCGGACCAAGTGG
TGGCTATCGCCAGCCACGATGGCGGCAAGCAAGCGCTCGAAACGGTGCAGCGGCTGTTGCCGGTGCTGTG
CCAGGACCATGGCCTGACTCCGGACCAAGTGGTGGCTATCGCCAGCCACGATGGCGGCAAGCAAGCGCTC
GAAACGGTGCAGCGGCTGTTGCCGGTGCTGTGCCAGGACCATGGCCTGACCCCGGACCAAGTGGTGGCTA
TCGAGACGTCTAGACCAGCCAGGACAGAAATGCCTCGACTTCGCTGCTACCCAAGGTTGCCGGGTGACGC
ACACCGTGGAAACGGATGAAGGCACGAACCCAGTGGACATAAGCCTGTTCGGTTCGTAAGCTGTAATGCA
AGTAGCGTATGCGCTCACGCAACTGGTCCAGAACCTTGACCGAACGCAGCGGTGGTAACGGCGCAGTGGC
GGTTTTCATGGCTTGTTATGACTGTTTTTTTGGGGTACAGTCTATGCCTCGGGCATCCAAGCAGCAAGCG
CGTTACGCCGTGGGTCGATGTTTGATGTTATGGAGCAGCAACGATGTTACGCAGCAGGGCAGTCGCCCTA
AAACAAAGTTAAACATTATGAGGGAAGCGGTGATCGCCGAAGTATCGACTCAACTATCAGAGGTAGTTGG
CGTCATCGAGCGCCATCTCGAACCGACGTTGCTGGCCGTACATTTGTACGGCTCCGCAGTGGATGGCGGC
CTGAAGCCACACAGTGATATTGATTTGCTGGTTACGGTGACCGTAAGGCTTGATGAAACAACGCGGCGAG
CTTTGATCAACGACCTTTTGGAAACTTCGGCTTCCCCTGGAGAGAGCGAGATTCTCCGCGCTGTAGAAGT
CACCATTGTTGTGCACGACGACATCATTCCGTGGCGTTATCCAGCTAAGCGCGAACTGCAATTTGGAGAA
TGGCAGCGCAATGACATTCTTGCAGGTATCTTCGAGCCAGCCACGATCGACATTGATCTGGCTATCTTGC
TGACAAAAGCAAGAGAACATAGCGTTGCCTTGGTAGGTCCAGCGGCGGAGGAACTCTTTGATCCGGTTCC
TGAACAGGATCTATTTGAGGCGCTAAATGAAACCTTAACGCTATGGAACTCGCCGCCCGACTGGGCTGGC
GATGAGCGAAATGTAGTGCTTACGTTGTCCCGCATTTGGTACAGCGCAGTAACCGGCAAAATCGCGCCGA
AGGATGTCGCTGCCGACTGGGCAATGGAGCGCCTGCCGGCCCAGTATCAGCCCGTCATACTTGAAGCTAG
ACAGGCTTATCTTGGACAAGAAGAAGATCGCTTGGCCTCGCGCGCAGATCAGTTGGAAGAATTTGTCCAC
TACGTGAAAGGCGAGATCACCAAGGTAGTCGGCAAATAACCCTCGAGCCACCCATGACCAAAATCCCTTA
ACGTGAGTTACGCGTCGTTCCACTGAGCGTCAGACCCCGTAGAAAAGATCAAAGGATCTTCTTGAGATCC
TTTTTTTCTGCGCGTAATCTGCTGCTTGCAAACAAAAAAACCACCGCTACCAGCGGTGGTTTGTTTGCCG
GATCAAGAGCTACCAACTCTTTTTCCGAAGGTAACTGGCTTCAGCAGAGCGCAGATACCAAATACTGTCC
TTCTAGTGTAGCCGTAGTTAGGCCACCACTTCAAGAACTCTGTAGCACCGCCTACATACCTCGCTCTGCT
AATCCTGTTACCAGTGGCTGCTGCCAGTGGCGATAAGTCGTGTCTTACCGGGTTGGACTCAAGACGATAG
TTACCGGATAAGGCGCAGCGGTCGGGCTGAACGGGGGGTTCGTGCACACAGCCCAGCTTGGAGCGAACGA
CCTACACCGAACTGAGATACCTACAGCGTGAGCATTGAGAAAGCGCCACGCTTCCCGAAGGGAGAAAGGC
GGACAGGTATCCGGTAAGCGGCAGGGTCGGAACAGGAGAGCGCACGAGGGAGCTTCCAGGGGGAAACGCC
TGGTATCTTTATAGTCCTGTCGGGTTTCGCCACCTCTGACTTGAGCGTCGATTTTTGTGATGCTCGTCAG
GGGGGCGGAGCCTATGGAAAAACGCCAGCAACGCGGCCTTTTTACGGTTCCTGGCCTTTTGCTGGCCTTT
TGCTCACATGTTCTTTCCTGCGTTATCCCCTGATTCTGTGGATAACCGTATTACCGCCTTTGAGTGAGCT
GATACCGCTCGCCGCAGCCGAACGACCGAGCGCAGCGAGTCAGTGAGCGAGGAAGCGGAAGAGCGCCCAA
TACGCAAACCGCCTCTCCCCGCGCGTTGGCCGATTCATTAATGCAGCTGGCACGACAGGTTTCCCGACTG
GAAAGCGGGCAGTGAGCGCAACGCAATTAATACGCGTACCGCTAGCCAGGAAGAGTTTGTAGAAACGCAA
AAAGGCCATCCGTCAGGATGGCCTTCTGCTTAGTTTGATGCCTGGCAGTTTATGGCGGGCGTCCTGCCCG
CCACCCTCCGGGCCGTTGCTTCACAACGTTCAAATCCGCTCCCGGCGGATTTGTCCTACTCAGGAGAGCG
TTCACCGACAAACAACAGATAAAACGAAAGGCCCAGTCTTCCGACTGAGCCTTTCGTTTTATTTGATGCC
TGGCAGTTCCCTACTCTCGCGTTAACGCTAGCATGG
