>Addgene plasmid #48485 | pFUSB4_CTCC | addgene partial sequence | sequence record 70929 | pCR8_F1 5'-ttgatgcctggcagttccct-3'
TCACGACGTTGTAAAACGACGGCCAGTCTTAAGCGTCTCATGGCCTGACCCCGGACCAAGTGGTGGCTAT
CGCCAGCCACGATGGCGGCAAGCAAGCGCTCGAAACGGTGCAGCGGCTGTTGCCGGTGCTGTGCCAGGAC
CATGGCCTGACCCCGGACCAAGTGGTGGCTATCGCCAGCAACGGTGGCGGCAAGCAAGCGCTCGAAACGG
TGCAGCGGCTGTTGCCGGTGCTGTGCCAGGACCATGGCCTGACTCCGGACCAAGTGGTGGCTATCGCCAG
CCACGATGGCGGCAAGCAAGCGCTCGAAACGGTGCAGCGGCTGTTGCCGGTGCTGTGCCAGGACCATGGC
CTGACTCCGGACCAAGTGGTGGCTATCGCCAGCCACGATGGCGGCAAGCAAGCGCTCGAAACGGTGCAGC
GGCTGTTGCCGGTGCTGTGCCAGGACCATGGCCTGACCCCGGACCAAGTGGTGGCTATCGAGACGTCTAG
ACCAGCCAGGACAGAAATGCCTCGACTTCGCTGCTACCCAAGGTTGCCGGGTGACGCACACCGTGGAAAC
GGATGAAGGCACGAACCCAGTGGACATAAGCCTGTTCGGTTCGTAAGCTGTAATGCAAGTAGCGTATGCG
CTCACGCAACTGGTCCAGAACCTTGACCGAACGCAGCGGTGGTAACGGCGCAGTGGCGGTTTTCATGGCT
TGTTATGACTGTTTTTTTGGGGTACAGTCTATGCCTCGGGCATCCAAGCAGCAAGCGCGTTACGCCGTGG
GTCGATGTTTGATGTTATGGAGCAGCAACGATGTTACGCAGCAGGGCAGTCGCCCTAAAACAAAGTTAAA
CATTATGAGGGAAGCGGTGATCGCCGAAGTATCGACTCAACTATCAGAGGTAGTTGGCGTCATCGAGCGC
CATCTCGAACCGACGTTGCTGGCCGTACATTTGTACGGCTCCGCAGTGG
